>Addgene plasmid #21525 | GFP-D1a_W2-3(aa318-399) | addgene partial sequence | sequence record 27289 | 21525 wit EGFP-C
CACGGGATCCTCTCGGCATGGACGAGCTGTACAAGTCTAGAGGATCATCAACAAGTTTGTACAAAAAAGC
AGGCTTTGGAGCCATAATAAGCACATGTCAGGTCTCTGTGGATGCTCCTGAAAGCAAATCTGAAAGTAGC
AACAATAGAATGAATGCTTGGGGCACTGTAAGTTCTTCATCAAATGGAGGGTTAAATCCAAGCACTTTGA
ATTCAGCTAGCAACCATGGTGCCTGGCCAGTATTAGAGAACAATGGACTTGCCCTAAAAGGGCCTGTAGG
GAGTGGTAGTTCTGGCATTAATATTCAGTGCAGTACTATAGGCCAGATGCCTAACAATCAGAGTATTTGA
ACCCAGCTTTCTTGTACAAAGTGGTTGATTCGACCTCGAGGCCTTAAGTGACTAGGTACCCGATCCAGAC
ATGATAAGATACATTGATGAGTTTGGACAAACCACAACTAGAATGCAGTGAAAAAAATGCTTTATTTGTG
AAATTTGTGATGCTATTGCTTTATTTGTAACCATTATAAGCTGCAATAAACAAGTTAACAACAACAATTG
CATTCATTTTATGTTTCAGGTTCAGGGGGAGGTGTGGGAGGTTTTTTAAAGCAAGTAAAACCCAAGCTGG
GAAGCTCAGATCTGAGCTTGGCGTAATCATGGTCATAGCTGTTTCCTGTGTGAAATTGTTATCCGCTCAC
AATTCCACACAACATACGAGCCGGAAGCATAAAGTGTAAAGCCTGGGGTGCCTAATGAGTGAGCTAACTC
ACATTTAGTTGCGTTGCGCTCACTGCCCGCTTTCCAGTCGGCACCTGCTCGTGTCGCAGCTGCATTAATG
AATCGGCCACCGCCGCGGGGAAGAGGCGGTTTGCGTATTG
