[The description below was written by a language model from this plasmid's Addgene catalogue record.]
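Description:
GFP-D1a_W2-3(aa318-399) is a mammalian expression plasmid built on a custom-made Gateway destination vector (pDEST:gfp) that supplies an N-terminal GFP tag. It is propagated in E. coli under ampicillin selection; the copy number is listed as unknown. The record does not state the origin of replication, the promoter driving expression in mammalian cells, or any mammalian selection marker, and no feature table is available to fill in these details.

The insert is a short 246 bp fragment of human TNRC6A, better known as GW182, encoding amino acids 318–399 of the protein. It was introduced by Gateway recombination, so that the fragment is expressed as a fusion downstream of the backbone-encoded GFP; recombination-derived att site sequences would be expected to flank the insert, as is usual for this cloning method. GW182 is a glycine/tryptophan-rich protein that partners with Argonaute proteins in microRNA-mediated silencing. The construct name suggests that it is one of a series of deletion fragments, here a sub-piece of a larger region, although the record does not define the naming scheme.

According to the associated publication title, the work concerns binding of the C-terminal half of human Ago2 to multiple GW-rich regions of GW182. This plasmid is therefore most plausibly used to express a defined, GFP-tagged GW182 segment in mammalian cells to map Ago2-interacting regions. The GFP tag allows the fragment to be detected or visualised in such interaction and localisation experiments.
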