Addgene plasmid #21525: GFP-D1a_W2-3(aa318-399)
Depositing lab: Edward Chan. Depositing organization: University of Florida. Publication: The C-terminal half of human Ago2 binds to multiple GW-rich regions of GW182 and requires GW182 to mediate silencing. Lian SL, Li S, Abadal GX, Pauley BA, Fritzler MJ, Chan EK. RNA. 2009 May . 15(5):804-13. 10.1261/rna.1229409 PubMed 19324964.
Backbone
  Vector backbone: custom-made pDEST:gfp vector
  Vector type: Mammalian Expression
Growth in bacteria
  Bacterial resistance: Ampicillin, 100 μg/mL
  Growth temperature: 37°C
  Growth strain: DH5alpha
  Copy number: Unknown
Gene/Insert
  Gene/Insert name: TNRC6A (alt name: GW182)
  Species: H. sapiens (human)
  Insert size (bp): 246
  Mutation: contain aa318-399
  GenBank ID: NM_014494
  Entrez Gene: TNRC6A (a.k.a. CAGH26, FAME6, GW1, GW182, TNRC6)
  Tag / fusion protein: GFP (N terminal on backbone)
  Cloning method: Gateway Cloning
  Sequencing primers: 5′ GACCGCCGCCGGGATCACT
Terms and licenses: Academic/Nonprofit Terms; Industry Terms: Not Available to Industry
How to cite: GFP-D1a_W2-3(aa318-399) was a gift from Edward Chan (Addgene plasmid # 21525 ; http://n2t.net/addgene:21525 ; RRID:Addgene_21525)
